>Addgene plasmid #159709 | pG20_MCS_Hyg | addgene full sequence | sequence record 314390 | Addgene NGS Result
AACGCTCAATACACGTGTCATTTTATTATTAGCTATTGCTTCACCGCCTTAGCTTTCTCGTGACCTAGTC
GTCCTCGTCTTTTCTTCTTCTTCTTCTATAAAACAATACCCAAAGACCTCTTCTTCTTCACAATTCAGAT
TTCAATTTCTCAAAATCTTAAAAACTTTCTCTCAATTCTCTCTACCGTGATCAAGGTAAATTTCTGTGTT
CCTTATTCTCTCAAAATCTTCGATTTTGTTTTCGTTCGATCCCAATTTCGTATATGTTCTTTGGTTTAGA
TTCTGTTAATCTTAGATCGAAGACGATTTTCTGGGTTTGATCGTTAGATATCATCTTAATTCTCGATTAG
GGTTTCATAGATATCATCCGATTTGTTCAAATAATTTGAGTTTTGTCGAATAATTACTCTTCGATTTGTG
ATTTCTATCTAGATCTGGTGTTAGTTTCTAGTTTGTGCGATCGAATTTGTCGATTAATCTGAGTTTTTCT
GATTAACAGACTAGTGGATCCGTCGACCTCGAGGGTACCGCTCCCGGGTAGGAGCTCATATGAAGATGAA
GATGAAATATTTGGTGTGTCAAATAAATAGCTTGTGTGCTTAAGTTTGTGTTTTTTTCTTGGCTTGTTGT
GTTATGAATTTGTGGCTTTTTCTAATATTAAATGAATGTAAGATCTCATTATAATGAATAAACAAATGTT
TCTATAATCCATTGTGAATGTTTTGTTGGATCTCTTCTGCAGCATATAACTACTGTATGTGCTATGGTAT
GGACTATGGAATATGATTAAAGATAAGGAATTCAGATCGGCTGAGTGGCTCCTTCAACGTTGCGGTTCTG
TCAGTTCCAAACGTAAAACGGCTTGTCCCGCGTCATCGGCGGGGGTCATAACGTGACTCCCTTAATTCTC
CGCTCATGATCAGATTGTCGTTTCCCGCCTTCAGTTTAAACTATCAGTGTTTGACAGGATATATTGGCGG
GTAAACTAAGTCGCTGTATGTGTTTGTTTGAGATCTCATGTGAGCAAAAGGCCAGCAAAAGGCCAGGAAC
CGTAAAAAGGCCGCGTTGCTGGCGTTTTTCCATAGGCTCCGCCCCCCTGACGAGCATCACAAAAATCGAC
GCTCAAGTCAGAGGTGGCGAAACCCGACAGGACTATAAAGATACCAGGCGTTTCCCCCTGGAAGCTCCCT
CGTGCGCTCTCCTGTTCCGACCCTGCCGCTTACCGGATACCTGTCCGCCTTTCTCCCTTCGGGAAGCGTG
GCGCTTTCTCATAGCTCACGCTGTAGGTATCTCAGTTCGGTGTAGGTCGTTCGCTCCAAGCTGGGCTGTG
TGCACGAACCCCCCGTTCAGCCCGACCGCTGCGCCTTATCCGGTAACTATCGTCTTGAGTCCAACCCGGT
AAGACACGACTTATCGCCACTGGCAGCAGCCACTGGTAACAGGATTAGCAGAGCGAGGTATGTAGGCGGT
GCTACAGAGTTCTTGAAGTGGTGGCCTAACTACGGCTACACTAGAAGAACAGTATTTGGTATCTGCGCTC
TGCTGAAGCCAGTTACCTTCGGAAGAAGAGTTGGTAGCTCTTGATCCGGCAAACAAACCACCGCTGGTAG
CGGTGGTTTTTTTGTTTGCAAGCAGCAGATTACGCGCAGAAAAAAAGGATCTCAAGAAGATCCTTTGATC
TTTTCTACGGGGTCTGACGCTCAGTGGAACGAAAACTCACGTTAAGGGATTTTGGTCATGAGATTATCAA
AAAGGATCTTCACCTAGATCCTTTTAAATTAAAAATGAAGTTTTAAATCAATCTAAAGTATATATGTGTA
ACATTGGTCTAGTGATTAGAAAAACTCATCGAGCATCAAATGAAACTGCAATTTATTCATATCAGGATTA
TCAATACCATATTTTTGAAAAAGCCGTTTCTGTAATGAAGGAGAAAACTCACCGAGGCAGTTCCATAGGA
TGGCAAGATCCTGGTATCGGTCTGCGATTCCGACTCGTCCAACATCAATACAACCTATTAATTTCCCCTC
GTCAAAAATAAGGTTATCAAGTGAGAAATCACCATGAGTGACGACTGAATCCGGTGAGAATGGCAAAAGT
TTATGCATTTCTTTCCAGACTTGTTCAACAGGCCAGCCATTACGCTCGTCATCAAAATCACTCGCATCAA
CCAAACCGTTATTCATTCGTGATTGCGCCTGAGCGAGACGAAATACGCGATCGCTGTTAAAAGGACAATT
ACAAACAGGAATCGAATGCAACCGGCGCAGGAACACTGCCAGCGCATCAACAATATTTTCACCTGAATCA
GGATATTCTTCTAATACCTGGAATGCTGTTTTCCCTGGGATCGCAGTGGTGAGTAACCATGCATCATCAG
GAGTACGGATAAAATGCTTGATGGTCGGAAGAGGCATAAATTCCGTCAGCCAGTTTAGTCTGACCATCTC
ATCTGTAACATCATTGGCAACGCTACCTTTGCCATGTTTCAGAAACAACTCTGGCGCATCGGGCTTCCCA
TACAATCGGTAGATTGTCGCACCTGATTGCCCGACATTATCGCGAGCCCATTTATACCCATATAAATCAG
CATCCATGTTGGAATTTAATCGCGGCCTTGAGCAAGACGTTTCCCGTTGAATATGGCTCATAACACCCCT
TGTATTACTGTTTATGTAAGCAGACAGTTTTATTGTTCATGATGATATATTTTTATCTTGTGCAATGTAA
CATCAGAGATTTTGAGACACAACGTGGCTTTGTTGAATAAATCGAACTTTTGCTGAGTTGAAGGATCAGA
TCACGCATCTTCCCGACAACGCAGACCGTTCCGTGGCAAAGCAAAAGTTCAAAATCACCAACTGGTCCAC
CTACAACAAAGCTCTCATCAACCGTGGCTCCCTCACTTTCTGGCTGGATGATGGGGCGATTCAGGCGATC
CCCATCCAACAGCCCGCCGTCGAGCGGGCTTTTTTATCCCCGGAAGCCTGTGGATAGAGGGTAGTTATCC
ACGTGAAACCGCTAATGCCCCGCAAAGCCTTGATTCACGGGGCTTTCCGGCCCGCTCCAAAAACTATCCA
CGTGAAATCGCTAATCAGGGTACGTGAAATCGCTAATCGGAGTACGTGAAATCGCTAATAAGGTCACGTG
AAATCGCTAATCAAAAAGGCACGTGAGAACGCTAATAGCCCTTTCAGATCAACAGCTTGCAAACACCCCT
CGCTCCGGCAAGTAGTTACAGCAAGTAGTATGTTCAATTAGCTTTTCAATTATGAATATATATATCAATT
ATTGGTCGCCCTTGGCTTGTGGACAATGCGCTACGCGCACCGGCTCCGCCCGTGGACAACCGCAAGCGGT
TGCCCACCGTCGAGCGCCTTTGCCCACAACCCGGCGGCCGGCCGCAACAGATCGTTTTATAAATTTTTTT
TTTTGAAAAAGAAAAAGCCCGAAAGGCGGCAACCTCTCGGGCTTCTGGATTTCCGATCCCCGGAATTAGA
TCTTGGCAGGATATATTGTGGTGTAACGTTATCGATCTGGATTTTAGTACTGGATTTTGGTTTTAGGAAT
TAGAAATTTTATTGATAGAAGTATTTTACAAATACAAATACATACTAAGGGTTTCTTATATGCTCAACAC
ATGAGCGAAACCCTATAAGAACCCTAATTTCCCTTATCGGGAAACTACTCACACATTATTTATGGAGAAA
ATAGAGAGAGATAGATTTGTAGAGAGAGACTGGTGATTTCAGCGTACCGAATTAATTCCTGAATCACTGC
GACCGGCCCTCCCGCGACCCAGCCGAGCGAGCTTAGCGAACTGTGGACGAGAACTGTGCCACCAAGCGTA
AGGCCGTTCTCTCGCATTTGCCTTGCTAGGCTCGCGCGAGTTGCTGGCTGAGGCGTTCTCGAAATCAGCT
CTTGTTCGGTCGGCATCTACTCTATTCCTTTGCCCTCGGACGAGTGCTGGGGCGTCGGTTTCCACTATCG
GCGAGTACTTCTACACAGCCATCGGTCCAGACGGCCGCGCTTCTGCGGGCGATTTGTGTACGCCCGACAG
TCCCGGCTCCGGATCGGACGATTGCGTCGCATCGACCCTGCGCCCAAGCTGCATCATCGAAATTGCCGTC
AACCAAGCTCTGATAGAGTTGGTCAAGACCAATGCGGAGCATATACGCCCGGAGCCTTGGCGATCCTGCA
AGCTCCGGATGCCTCCGCTCGAAGTAGCGCGTCTGCTGCTCCATACAAGCCAACCACGGCCTCCAGAAGA
AGATGTTGGCGACCTCGTATTGGGAATCCCCGAACATCGCCTCGCTCCAGTCAATGACCGCTGTTATGCG
GCCATTGTCCGTCAGGACATTGTTGGAGCCGAAATCCGCGTGCACGAGGTGCCGGACTTCGGGGCAGTCC
TCGGCCCAAAGCATCAGCTCATCGAGAGCCTGCGCGACGGACGCACTGACGGTGTCGTCCATCACAGTTT
GCCAGTGATACACATGGGGATCAGCAATCGCGCATATGAAATCACGCCATGTAGTGTATTGACCGATTCC
TTGCGGTCCGAATGGGCCGAACCCGCTCGTCTGGCTAAGATCGGCCGCAGCGATAGCATCCATAGCCTCC
GCGACCGGCTGAAGAACAGCGGGCAGTTCGGTTTCAGGCAGGTCTTGCAACGTGACACCCTGTGCACGGC
GGGAGATGCAATAGGTCAGGCTCTCGCTGAACTCCCCAATGTCAAGCACTTCCGGAATCGGGAGCGCGGC
CGATGCAAAGTGCCGATAAACATAACGATCTTTGTAGAAACCATCGGCGCAGCTATTTACCCGCAGGACA
TATCCACGCCCTCCTACATCGAAGCTGAAAGCACGAGATTCTTCGCCCTCCGAGAGCTGCATCAGGTCGG
AGACGCTGTCGAACTTTTCGATCAGAAACTTCTCGACAGACGTCGCGGTGAGTTCAGGCTTTTTCATAGG
GGGGATCAGCTTGGGCTGTCCTCTCCAAATGAAATGAACTTCCTTATATAGAGGAAGGGTCTTGCGAAGG
ATAGTGGGATTGTGCGTCATCCCTTACGTCAGTGGAGATGTCACATCAATCCACTTGCTTTGAAGTCGTG
GTTGGAACGACTTCTTTTTCCACGATGCTCCTCGTGGGTGGGGGTCCATCTTTGGGACCACTGTCGGCAG
AGGCATCTTGAATGATAGCCTTTCCTTTATCGCAATGATGGCATTTGTAGGAGCCACCTTCCTTTTCTAC
TGTCCTTTCGATGAAGTGACAGATAGCTGGGCAATGGAATCCGAGGAGGTTTCCCGAAATTACCCTTTGT
TGAAAAGTCTCAATAAAGCTTCGACGAGTCAGTAATAAACGGCGTCAAAGTGGTTGCAGCCGGCACACAC
GAGTCGTGTTTATCAACTCAAAGCACAAATACTTTTCCTCAACCTAAAAATAAGGCAATTAGCCAAAAAC
AACTTTGCGTGTAAAC
Features (pLannotate 1.2.2; 13 found; start..end, strand, type, name):
    549..797     +  terminator     HSP terminator: efficient transcription terminator from the Arabidopsis thaliana heat shock protein 18.2 gene (Nagaya et al., 2010)
    808..838     -  promoter       NOS promoter (fragment): nopaline synthase promoter
    962..986     +  misc_feature   RB T-DNA repeat: right border repeat from nopaline C58 T-DNA
   1077..1665    -  rep_origin     ori: high-copy-number ColE1/pMB1/pBR322/pUC origin of replication
   1836..2651    -  CDS            KanR: aminoglycoside phosphotransferase; aph(3')-Ia; confers resistance to kanamycin in bacteria or G418 (Geneticin®) in eukaryotes
   2836..2937    +  CDS            TRA2_ECOLX (fragment): Protein predicted: Swiss-Prot protein existence level 4. Required for transposition of transposon Tn903. From Escherichia coli.
   2942..3377    +  rep_origin     pSa ori: origin of replication from bacterial plasmid pSa
   3504..3526    +  misc_feature   LB T-DNA repeat: left border repeat from nopaline C58 T-DNA (truncated)
   3534..3710    -  polyA_signal   CaMV poly(A) signal: cauliflower mosaic virus polyadenylation signal
   3760..3924    -  CDS            yokD (fragment): YOKD_BACSU - Experimental evidence at protein level: Swiss-Prot protein existence level 1. May contribute to antibiotic resistance. From Bacillus subtilis (strain 168).
   3945..4967    -  CDS            hph: KHYB_ECOLX - Experimental evidence at protein level: Swiss-Prot protein existence level 1. The aminoglycoside phosphotransferases achieve inactivation of their antibiotic substrates by phosphorylation. Only phosphorylates hygromycin and closely related compounds such as demethyl analogs and destomycin. From Escherichia coli.
   4987..5332    -  promoter       CaMV 35S promoter: strong constitutive promoter from cauliflower mosaic virus
   4989..5035    -  promoter       minimal CaMV 35S promoter: minimal 35S promoter from cauliflower mosaic virus
