[The description below was written by a language model from this plasmid's Addgene catalogue record and pLannotate feature annotations shown in this document.]
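Description:
pG20_MCS_Hyg is an empty plant expression backbone of 5,476 bp built on the pGREEN binary vector system, intended for cloning genes of interest and delivering them into plants by Agrobacterium-mediated T-DNA transfer. In E. coli it is maintained at high copy through a ColE1/pUC-type origin and selected with kanamycin via the aph(3')-Ia gene (KanR). It also carries the pSa origin typical of pGREEN plasmids. This origin supports replication in Agrobacterium but generally depends on the replicase being supplied in trans by a helper plasmid. A short Tn903 transposase fragment next to KanR appears to be a remnant of the resistance cassette's origin.

The transferred region is delimited by nopaline-type left and right border repeats. Near the left border sits the plant selection cassette, in which a CaMV 35S promoter drives the hph hygromycin phosphotransferase gene and is terminated by a CaMV polyadenylation signal, allowing hygromycin selection of transformed plant tissue. A small annotated yokD fragment between hph and the poly(A) signal is probably a homology-based hit rather than a functional element. Toward the right border is the Arabidopsis HSP18.2 terminator, an efficient terminator that the depositor notes as the feature serving the cloning site. No gene is inserted. The multiple cloning site implied by the name is not annotated in the feature table, and neither is any promoter upstream of it. Only a short NOS promoter fragment is detected near the right border, so the record does not state what promoter, if any, drives the expression cassette. The plasmid belongs to an updated pGREEN vector suite designed for cost-effective cloning in plant molecular biology.
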