Addgene plasmid #159709: pG20_MCS_Hyg
Purpose: (Empty Backbone) pGREEN-based cloning construct for expression in planta
Depositing lab: Hans-Henning Kunz. Depositing organization: Washington State University. Publication: An updated pGREEN-based vector suite for cost-effective cloning in plant molecular biology. Pratt AI, Knoblauch J, Kunz HH. MicroPubl Biol. 2020 Oct 7;2020. doi: 10.17912/micropub.biology.000317. PubMed 33274321.
Backbone
  Vector backbone: pGREEN
  Backbone size (bp): 5476
  Vector type: Plant Expression
  Selectable markers: Hygromycin
Growth in bacteria
  Bacterial resistance: Kanamycin, 50 μg/mL
  Growth temperature: 37°C
  Growth strain: DH5alpha
  Copy number: High Copy
Gene/Insert
  Gene/Insert name: None
Terms and licenses: Academic/Nonprofit Terms; Industry Terms: Not Available to Industry
Depositor comments: Empty pGREEN expression vector for cloning; HSP terminator
How to cite: pG20_MCS_Hyg was a gift from Hans-Henning Kunz (Addgene plasmid # 159709 ; http://n2t.net/addgene:159709 ; RRID:Addgene_159709)
